>Addgene plasmid #12657 | pMT2 JNK3 p46 | addgene partial sequence | sequence record 19068 | 12657 with pMT2-F
CGGTCACTNCGGCGAGCCTGAATTCTAGAGCCACCATGGGCGGCCGCTCGAGCATGTACCCATACGATGT
TCCAGATTACGCAAGCTCGAATTCCAACATGAGCAAAAGCAAGGTAGATAACCAGTTCTACAGTGTGGAA
GTGGGAGACTCAACCTTCACAGTTCTAAAGCGCTACCAGAACCTGAAGCCGATCGGCTCTGGGGCTCAGG
GAATAGTTTGTGCTGCGTATGACGCTGTCCTCGACAGAAATGTGGCCATTAAGAAGCTCAGCAGACCCTT
CCAGAACCAAACTCATGCCAAGAGGGCTTACCGGGAGCTGGTCCTCATGAAGTGTGTGAACCATAAAAAC
ATTATTAGCTTATTAAATGTCTTTACACCCCAGAAAACACTGGAGGAGTTCCAAGATGTTTACTTAGTGA
TGGAACTGATGGACGCCAACTTGTGTCAGGTGATTCAGATGGAGCTGGACCACGAGCGGATGTCGTACTT
GCTGTACCAGATGCTGTGCGGCATCAAACACCTCCACTCCGCTGGGATCATCCACAGGGACTTAAAACCC
AGTAACATCGTAGTCAAGTCTGATTGCACACTGAAAATCCTGGACTTTGGACTGGCCAGGACAGCGGGCA
CAAGCTTCATGATGACTCCGTATGTGGTGACGAGATATTACAGAGCCCCCGAGGTCATCCTGGGCATGGG
CTACAAGGAGAACGTGGACATATGGTCTGTGGGCTGCATCATGGGAGAAATGGTTCGTCACAAAATCCTC
TTTCCCGGGAAGGGACTATATTGACCAGTGGAACAAAGTCATAGAGCAGCTAGGAACTCCGTGTCCAGAA
TTCATGAANGAAATTGCAGCCCCACCGTCAGAAACTACGTGGGANAACCGGCCCAAGTATGCAGGNCNTC
ACCTTCCCCAAGCTCTTTTCCAGATTNCCCTCTTTCCCAGCGGGATTCCGAGCNCAATAAACTTTAA
