[The description below was written by a language model from this plasmid's Addgene catalogue record.]
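Description:
pMT2 JNK3 p46 is a mammalian expression plasmid built on the pMT2 backbone (about 5.1 kb without insert) that carries a rat cDNA of roughly 1.3 kb encoding the p46 isoform of JNK3, also recorded as SAPK p46 beta1 and corresponding to the Mapk10 gene. JNK3 is a member of the c-Jun N-terminal kinase / stress-activated protein kinase branch of the MAP kinase family. The plasmid is maintained in E. coli as a high-copy construct under ampicillin selection. The record does not list the promoter, origins of replication or other regulatory elements of the backbone, and no mammalian selection marker is stated.

The coding sequence was inserted by restriction cloning at EcoRI sites on both the 5′ and 3′ sides, and both sites were destroyed in the process, so the insert cannot be released again with that enzyme. An HA epitope supplied by the backbone is fused to the N terminus of the kinase, allowing the expressed protein to be detected or immunoprecipitated with anti-HA antibodies and distinguished from endogenous JNK isoforms. The depositor notes that the p46 beta1 form contains a five-base-pair insertion near the C-terminal end of the coding region. This insertion determines the short C-terminal tail and stop codon that characterise this isoform, presumably in contrast to the longer splice variants of the kinase.

The record does not state a specific purpose, but a construct of this design suits expression of tagged JNK3 in transfected mammalian cells for studies of stress-activated kinase signalling, such as immune-complex kinase assays or analysis of upstream activators and substrates.
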