Addgene plasmid #12657: pMT2 JNK3 p46
Depositing lab: John Kyriakis. Depositing organization: Tufts Medical Center.
Backbone
  Vector backbone: pMT2
  Backbone size w/o insert (bp): 5100
  Vector type: Mammalian Expression
Growth in bacteria
  Bacterial resistance: Ampicillin, 100 μg/mL
  Growth temperature: 37°C
  Growth strain: DH5alpha
  Copy number: High Copy
Gene/Insert
  Gene/Insert name: JNK3 (alt name: SAPK p46 beta1)
  Species: R. norvegicus (rat)
  Insert size (bp): 1300
  Entrez Gene: Mapk10 (a.k.a. Jnk3, SAPKC, SAPb, Serk2)
  Tag / fusion protein: HA (N terminal on backbone)
  Cloning method: Restriction Enzyme; 5′ cloning site EcoRI (destroyed during cloning); 3′ cloning site EcoRI (destroyed during cloning)
  Sequencing primers: 5′ pMT2-F
Terms and licenses: Academic/Nonprofit Terms; Industry Terms: Not Available to Industry
Depositor comments: p46 betaI has 5 bp insertion (AGCAC) at C-terminus. C-terminal amino acid sequence is QPSPSAQVQQ-stop.
How to cite: pMT2 JNK3 p46 was a gift from John Kyriakis (Addgene plasmid # 12657 ; http://n2t.net/addgene:12657 ; RRID:Addgene_12657)
